>Addgene plasmid #201990 | pBEL2711 | addgene full sequence | sequence record 399901 | Addgene NGS Result
CGAGTGCCACGCGCGAAACGCCGAATTTCCGTGCAACGACGTGTGTCCCGGACCGCTACCGGACAGCGAG
GTCCGCGCCATCGCCAACAGCATTTGGCGTTGGATCACAACCAAGTCGCGCATTTGGGCGGACGGGATCG
TGGTCTACGAGGCCACACTCAGTGCGCGCCAGTCGGCCATCTCGCGGAAGGGCGCAGCAGCGCGCACGGC
GGCGAGCACAGTTGCGCGGCGCGCAAAGTCCGCGTCAGCCATGGAGGCATTGCTATGAGCGACGGCTACA
GCGACGGCTACAACCGGCAGCCGACTGTCCGCAAAAAGCGGCGCGTGACCGCCGCCGAAGGCGCTCGAAT
CACCGGACTATCCGAACGCCACGTCGTCCGGCTCGTGGCGCAGGAACGCAGCGAGTGGCTCGCCGAGCAG
GCTGCACGCCGCGAACGCATCCGCGCCTATCACGACGACGAGGGCCACTCTTGGCCGCAAACGGCCAAAC
ATTTCGGGCTGCATCTGGACACCGTTAAGCGACTCGGCTATCGGGCGAGGAAAGAGCGTGCGGCAGAACA
GGAAGCGGCTCAAAAGGCCCACAACGAAGCCGACAATCCACCGCTGTTCTAACGCAATTGGGGAGCGGGT
GTCGCGGGGGTTCCGTGGGGGGTTCCGTTGCAACGGGTCGGACAGGTAAAAGTCCTGGTAGACGCTAGTT
TTCTGGTTTGGGCCATGCCTGTCTCGTTGCGTGTTTCGTTGCGCCCGTTTTGAATACCAGCCAGACGAGA
CGGGGTTCTACGAATCTTGGTCGATACCAAGCCATTTCCGCTGAATATCGGGGAGCTCACCGCCAGAATC
GGTGGTTGTGGTGATGTACGTGGCGAACTCCGTTGTAGTGCCTGTGGTGGCATCCGTGGCGCGGCCGCGG
TACCAGATCTTTAAATCTAGACGGTGACCACAACGCGCCCGCTTTGATCGGGGACGTCTGCGGCCGACCA
TTTACGGGTCTTGTTGTCGTTGGCGGTCATGGGCCGAACATACTCACCCGGATCGGAGGGCCGAGGACAA
GGTCGAACGAGGGGCATGACCCGGTGCGGGGCTTCTTGCACTCGGCATAGGCGAGTGCTAAGAATAACGT
TGGCACTCGCGACCGGTGAGTGCTAGGTCGGGACGGTGAGGCCAGGCCCGTCGTCGCAGCGAGTGGCAGC
GAGGACAACTTGAGCCGTCCGTCGCGGGCACTGCGCCCGGCCAGCGTAAGTAGCGGGGTTGCCGTCACCC
GGTGACCCCCGTTTCATCCCCGATCCGGAGGAATCACTTCGCAATGGGCGTCCAAATCGACGTGACGGGG
TTGAGCAAGTCTTTCGGGTCGTCAAAGATCTGGGAAGACGTGACCATGTCGATCCCGGCCGGCGAGGTGA
GCGTGCTGCTGGGCCCCTCCGGTACCGGCAAATCCGTGTTCCTGAAGTCGCTGATCGGTTTGCTCCGCCC
CGAACGTGGCTCCATCGTCATCGACGGCACCGACATCCTGCAGTGCTCGGCCAAGGAGCTCTACGAGATC
CGCACGCTGTTCGGTGTGCTGTTCCAGGACGGCGCGCTGTTCGGCTCGATGAACATCTACGACAACACCG
CGTTCCCGCTCCGTGAGCACACCAAGAAGAGCGAGAGCGAAATCCGCAAGATCGTGATGGAGAAGCTCGA
CCTGGTCGGTATGCCCAACGACGGGCACAAGTTCCCCGGTGAGATCTCCGGCGGTATGCGCAAGCGCGCC
GGTCTGGCCCGCGCACTCGTGCTCGATCCGGAGATCATCCTCTGCGACGAGCCGGACTCGGGTCTGGACC
CGGTGCGTACGGCCTACCTGTCGCAGCTGCTGATCGACATCAACGCGCAGATCGACGCGACCGTGCTGAT
CGTGACGCACAACATCAACATCGCCCGCACCGTGCCCGACAACATGGGCATGCTGTTCCGCAAGCAGCTG
GTGATGTTCGGCCCGCGTGAGGTGCTTCTGACCAGCGAGGAGCCGGTGGTCAAGCAGTTCCTCAACGGCC
GCCGTATCGGCCCGATCGGTATGTCGGAGGAGAAGGACGAGGCCACCGCGGCCGCCGAGCAGGCCCTGGT
GGACGCCGGCTAAGATCCAGCTGCAGAATTCGAAGCTTATCGATGTCGACGTAGTTAACTAGCGTACGAT
CGACTGCCAGGCATCAAATAAAACGAAAGGCTCAGTCGAAAGACTGGGCCTTTCGTTTTATGCCATCATG
GCCGCGGTGATCAGCTAGCTCGAGCACGTGTTGACAATTAATCATCGGCATAGTATATCGGCATAGTATA
ATACGACAAGGTGAGGAACTAAACCATGGCTAAGTTGACCAGTGCCGTTCCGGTGCTCACCGCGCGCGAC
GTCGCCGGAGCGGTCGAGTTCTGGACCGACCGGCTCGGGTTCTCCCGGGACTTCGTGGAGGACGACTTCG
CCGGTGTGGTCCGGGACGACGTGACCCTGTTCATCAGCGCGGTCCAGGACCAGGTGGTGCCGGACAACAC
CCTGGCCTGGGTGTGGGTGCGCGGCCTGGACGAGCTGTACACCGAGTGGTCGGAGGTCGTGTCCACGAAC
TTCCGGGACGCCTCCGGGCCGGCCATGACCGAGATCGGCGAGCAGCCGTGGGGGCGGGAGTTCGCCCTGC
GCGACCCGGCCGGCAACTGCGTGCACTTCGTGGCCGAGGAGCAGGACTGAGAATCTAGTTCCATGAGCGT
CAGACCCCGTAGAAAAGATCAAAGGATCTTCTTGAGATCCTTTTTTTCTGCGCGTAATCTGCTGCTTGCA
AACAAAAAAACCACCGCTACCAGCGGTGGTTTGTTTGCCGGATCAAGAGCTACCAACTCTTTTTCCGAAG
GTAACTGGCTTCAGCAGAGCGCAGATACCAAATACTGTCCTTCTAGTGTAGCCGTAGTTAGGCCACCACT
TCAAGAACTCTGTAGCACCGCCTACATACCTCGCTCTGCTAATCCTGTTACCAGTGGCTGCTGCCAGTGG
CGATAAGTCGTGTCTTACCGGGTTGGACTCAAGACGATAGTTACCGGATAAGGCGCAGCGGTCGGGCTGA
ACGGGGGGTTCGTGCACACAGCCCAGCTTGGAGCGAACGACCTACACCGAACTGAGATACCTACAGCGTG
AGCTATGAGAAAGCGCCACGCTTCCCGAGGGGAGAAAGGCGGACAGGTATCCGGTAAGCGGCAGGGTCGG
AACAGGAGAGCGCACGAGGGAGCTTCCAGGGGGAAACGCCTGGTATCTTTATAGTCCTGTCGGGTTTCGC
CACCTCTGACTTGAGCGTCGATTTTTGTGATGCTCGTCAGGGGGGCGGAGCCTATGGAAAAACGCCAGCA
ACGCGGCCTTTTTACGGTTCCTGGCCTTTTGCTGGCCTTTTGCTCACATGTTCTTTCCTGCGTTATCCCC
TGATTCTGTGGATAACCGTATTACCGCCTTTGAGTGAGCTGATACCGCTCGCCGCAGCCGAACGACCGAG
CGCAACGCGTGAGCCCACCAGCTCCGTAAGTTCGGGCGCTGTGTGGCTCGTACCCGCGCATTCAGGCGGC
AGGGGGTCTAACGGGTCTAAGGCGGCGTGTACGGCCGCCACAGCGGCTCTCAGCGGCCCGGAAACGTCCT
CGAAACGACGCATGTGTTCCTCCTGGTTGGTACAGGTGGTTGGGGGTGCTCGGCTGTCGCTGGTGTTCCA
CCACCAGGGCTCGACGGGAGAGCGGGGGAGTGTGCAGTTGTGGGGTGGCCCCTCAGCGAAATATCTGACT
TGGAGCTCGTGTCGGACCATACACCGGTGATTAATCGTGGTCTACTACCAAGCGTGAGCCACGTCGCCGA
CGAATTTGAGCAGCTCTGGCTGCCGTACTGGCCGCTGGCAAGCGACGATCTGCTCGAGGGGATCTACCGC
CAAAGCCGCGCGTCGGCCCTAGGCCGCCGGTACATCGAGGCGAACCCAACAGCGCTGGCAAACCTGCTGG
TCGTGGACGTAGACCATCCAGACGCAGCGCTCCGAGCGCTCAGCGCCCGGGGGTCCCATCCGCTGCCCAA
CGCGATCGTGGGCAATCGCGCCAACGGCCACGCACACGCAGTGTGGGCACTCAACGCCCCTGTTCCACGC
ACCGAATACGCGCGGCGTAAGCCGCTCGCATACATGGCGGCGTGCGCCGAAGGCCTTCGGCGCGCCGTCG
ATGGCGACCGCAGTTACTCAGGCCTCATGACCAAAAACCCCGGCCACATCGCCTGGGAAACGGAATGGCT
CCACTCAGATCTCTACACACTCAGCCACATCGAGGCCGAGCTCGGCGCGAACATGCCACCGCCGCGCTGG
CGTCAGCAGACCACGTACAAAGCGGCTCCGACGCCGCTAGGGCGGAATTGCGCACTGTTCGATTCCGTCA
GGTTGTGGGCCTATCGTCCCGCCCTCATGCGGATCTACCTGCCGACCCGGAACGTGGACGGACTCGGCCG
CGCGATCTATGC
Features (pLannotate 1.2.2; 6 found; start..end, strand, type, name):
   1298..2110    +  CDS            mkl (fragment): MKL_MYCTU - Experimental evidence at protein level: Swiss-Prot protein existence level 1. Not known, could be involved in the transport of ribonucleotides. From Mycobacterium tuberculosis (strain ATCC 25618 / H37Rv).
   2121..2138    -  misc_feature   MCS (fragment): multiple cloning site
   2185..2231    +  terminator     rrnB T1 terminator: transcription terminator T1 from the E. coli rrnB gene
   2270..2317    +  promoter       EM7 promoter: synthetic bacterial promoter&nbsp
   2336..2710    +  CDS            BleoR: antibiotic-binding protein; Sh ble from Streptoalloteichus hindustanus; confers resistance to bleomycin, phleomycin, and Zeocin™
   2762..3350    +  rep_origin     ori: high-copy-number ColE1/pMB1/pBR322/pUC origin of replication
