[The description below was written by a language model from this plasmid's Addgene catalogue record and pLannotate feature annotations shown in this document.]
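Description:
pBEL2711 is a 4.5 kb bacterial expression plasmid built on the pMV261-Zeo backbone and made to complement Mycobacterium smegmatis with a truncated form of MceG. The insert, assembled by Gibson cloning, is the M. smegmatis mceG gene (MSMEG_1366) carrying a deletion of residues 270–360. The automated annotation picks up this coding region as a partial match to Mkl, the Mycobacterium tuberculosis homologue. This is consistent with a shortened open reading frame of roughly 0.8 kb. Immediately downstream lie a remnant of the multiple cloning site and the E. coli rrnB T1 transcription terminator, which ends transcription of the insert.

Selection is provided by the Sh ble gene (BleoR) under the synthetic EM7 bacterial promoter, which confers resistance to Zeocin/bleomycin. A ColE1/pUC-type origin supports propagation in E. coli, although the catalogue lists the plasmid as low copy. The feature table annotates only part of the sequence. No promoter driving mceG and no mycobacterial replication origin were detected in the unannotated regions, which include about 1.3 kb upstream of the insert and the stretch after the E. coli origin. The record therefore does not state these elements explicitly, although plasmids of the pMV261 family are generally E. coli–mycobacteria shuttle vectors.

According to the record, the construct is used for complementation experiments in M. smegmatis in a study of an endogenous mycobacterial MCE lipid transporter. Expressing the MceG(∆270–360) variant in place of the full-length protein would let the contribution of the deleted region to transporter function be tested.
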