Addgene plasmid #201990: pBEL2711
Purpose: Complementation of M. smegmatis MceG(∆270-360)
Depositing lab: Gira Bhabha & Damian Ekiert. Depositing organization: NYU Grossman School of Medicine. Publication: Structure of an endogenous mycobacterial MCE lipid transporter. Chen J, Fruhauf A, Fan C, Ponce J, Ueberheide B, Bhabha G, Ekiert D. Res Sq. 2023 Jan 10:rs.3.rs-2412186. doi: 10.21203/rs.3.rs-2412186/v1. Preprint. PubMed 36711512.
Backbone
  Vector backbone: pMV261-Zeo
  Vector type: Bacterial Expression
Growth in bacteria
  Bacterial resistance: Bleocin (Zeocin), 50 μg/mL
  Growth temperature: 37°C
  Growth strain: DH5alpha
  Copy number: Low Copy
Gene/Insert
  Gene/Insert name: mceG (alt name: MSMEG_1366)
  Species: M. smegmatis
  Mutation: Deletion of residues 270-360
  Cloning method: Gibson Cloning
  Sequencing primers: 5′ cagcgaggacaacttgag; 3′ tgtcaacacgtgctcgag
Resource information
  A portion of this plasmid was derived from a plasmid made by: Jeffery Cox (source of pMV261-Zeo plasmid)
Terms and licenses: Academic/Nonprofit Terms; Industry Terms: Not Available to Industry
Depositor comments: Please visit https://www.biorxiv.org/content/10.1101/2022.12.08.519548v2.full for bioRxiv preprint.
How to cite: pBEL2711 was a gift from Gira Bhabha & Damian Ekiert (Addgene plasmid # 201990 ; http://n2t.net/addgene:201990 ; RRID:Addgene_201990)
